Addgene plasmid #102708: pMA_Level 2Δ
Purpose: Mobius Assembly Level 2 Acceptor Vector Δ
Depositing lab: Naomi Nakayama. Depositing organization: University of Edinburgh. Publication: Mobius Assembly: A versatile Golden-Gate framework towards universal DNA assembly. Andreou AI, Nakayama N. PLoS One. 2018 Jan 2;13(1):e0189892. doi: 10.1371/journal.pone.0189892. eCollection 2018. PubMed 29293531.
Backbone
  Vector backbone: pSB1C3
  Backbone manufacturer: BioBricks Foundation
  Backbone size w/o insert (bp): 2039
  Total vector size (bp): 2980
  Vector type: Synthetic Biology
Growth in bacteria
  Bacterial resistance: Chloramphenicol, 25 μg/mL
  Growth temperature: 37°C
  Growth strain: DH5alpha
  Copy number: High Copy
Gene/Insert
  Gene/Insert name: J23106:B0034:sfGFP:rrnBT1-T7TE
  Insert size (bp): 941
  Cloning method: Restriction Enzyme; 5′ cloning site EcoRI (not destroyed); 3′ cloning site PstI (not destroyed)
  Sequencing primers: 5′ tgccacctgacgtctaagaa; 3′ attaccgcctttgagtgagc
Terms and licenses: Academic/Nonprofit Terms; Industry Terms: Not Available to Industry
How to cite: pMA_Level 2Δ was a gift from Naomi Nakayama (Addgene plasmid # 102708 ; http://n2t.net/addgene:102708 ; RRID:Addgene_102708)
