[The description below was written by a language model from this plasmid's Addgene catalogue record and pLannotate feature annotations shown in this document.]
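Description:
pMA_Level 2Δ is a Level 2 acceptor vector from the Mobius Assembly system, a Golden Gate-based framework for hierarchical DNA assembly. It is built on the pSB1C3 BioBrick backbone and classed as a synthetic biology vector for use in E. coli. The plasmid totals 2,980 bp and replicates from a high-copy ColE1/pUC-type origin. Selection is by chloramphenicol, conferred by the cat gene under its native promoter and followed by a lambda t0 terminator. Additional terminators flanking the cloning region (a his operon terminator and a putative bacterial terminator) insulate the insert from transcription originating in the backbone, and vice versa.

The 941 bp insert, placed between retained EcoRI and PstI sites, is a constitutive bacterial expression cassette. It consists of the Anderson-family promoter J23106, the B0034 ribosome binding site, superfolder GFP, and a double terminator made up of rrnB T1 and T7Te. The automated annotation labels the promoter as a fragment of J23119. This most likely reflects the close sequence similarity among Anderson promoters rather than a real discrepancy with the catalogue entry.

In acceptor vectors of this kind, such a fluorescent cassette usually serves as a visual dropout marker. Colonies with unmodified vector fluoresce green, while correct assemblies that replace the cassette do not. The record does not spell out this role, nor does it annotate the Type IIS recognition sites or the overhangs that define the Δ position. Within the toolkit, the vector is intended to receive multiple lower-level transcriptional units and combine them into multigene constructs.
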