Features (pLannotate 1.2.2; 10 found; start..end, strand, type, name):
      1..58      +  terminator     his operon terminator: This putative transcriptin terminator from the E. coli his operon has a 2-bp deletion introduced during synthesis. Its efficiency has not been determined.
    253..841     -  rep_origin     ori: high-copy-number ColE1/pMB1/pBR322/pUC origin of replication
   1024..1118    -  terminator     lambda t0 terminator: transcription terminator from phage lambda
   1142..1798    -  CDS            cat: CAT_ECOLX - Experimental evidence at protein level: Swiss-Prot protein existence level 1. This enzyme is an effector of chloramphenicol resistance in bacteria. From Escherichia coli. This protein is used as a marker in many commonly used cloning vectors, such as pACYC184.
   1799..1896    -  promoter       cat promoter: promoter of the E. coli cat gene encoding chloramphenicol acetyltransferase
   1982..2025    -  terminator     bacterial terminator: putative bacterial transcription terminator
   2066..2094    +  promoter       J23119 promoter (fragment): bacterial promoter (Registry of Standard Biological Parts BBa J23119)
   2121..2834    +  CDS            Superfolder GFP: Superfolder GFP is a basic (constitutively fluorescent) green fluorescent protein published in 2005, derived from Aequorea victoria. It is reported to be a very rapidly-maturing weak dimer.
   2845..2916    +  terminator     rrnB T1 terminator: transcription terminator T1 from the E. coli rrnB gene
   2932..2959    +  terminator     T7Te terminator: phage T7 early transcription terminator
>Addgene plasmid #102708 | pMA_Level 2Δ | addgene full sequence | sequence record 201179 | Addgene NGS Result
TCCGGCAAAAAAGGGCAAGGTGTCACCACCCTGCCCTTTTTCTTTAAAACCGAAAAGATTACTTCGCGTT
ATGCAGGCTTCCTCGCTCACTGACTCGCTGCGCTCGGTCGTTCGGCTGCGGCGAGCGGTATCAGCTCACT
CAAAGGCGGTAATACGGTTATCCACAGAATCAGGGGATAACGCAGGAAAGAACATGTGAGCAAAAGGCCA
GCAAAAGGCCAGGAACCGTAAAAAGGCCGCGTTGCTGGCGTTTTTCCACAGGCTCCGCCCCCCTGACGAG
CATCACAAAAATCGACGCTCAAGTCAGAGGTGGCGAAACCCGACAGGACTATAAAGATACCAGGCGTTTC
CCCCTGGAAGCTCCCTCGTGCGCTCTCCTGTTCCGACCCTGCCGCTTACCGGATACCTGTCCGCCTTTCT
CCCTTCGGGAAGCGTGGCGCTTTCTCATAGCTCACGCTGTAGGTATCTCAGTTCGGTGTAGGTCGTTCGC
TCCAAGCTGGGCTGTGTGCACGAACCCCCCGTTCAGCCCGACCGCTGCGCCTTATCCGGTAACTATCGTC
TTGAGTCCAACCCGGTAAGACACGACTTATCGCCACTGGCAGCAGCCACTGGTAACAGGATTAGCAGAGC
GAGGTATGTAGGCGGTGCTACAGAGTTCTTGAAGTGGTGGCCTAACTACGGCTACACTAGAAGAACAGTA
TTTGGTATCTGCGCTCTGCTGAAGCCAGTTACCTTCGGAAAAAGAGTTGGTAGCTCTTGATCCGGCAAAC
AAACCACCGCTGGTAGCGGTGGTTTTTTTGTTTGCAAGCAGCAGATTACGCGCAGAAAAAAAGGATCTCA
AGAAGATCCTTTGATCTTTTCTACGGGGTCTGACGCTCAGTGGAACGAAAACTCACGTTAAGGGATTTTG
GTCATGAGATTATCAAAAAGGATCTTCACCTAGATCCTTTTAAATTAAAAATGAAGTTTTAAATCAATCT
AAAGTATATATGAGTAAACTTGGTCTGACAGCTCGAGGCTTGGATTCTCACCAATAAAAAACGCCCGGCG
GCAACCGAGCGTTCTGAACAAATCCAGATGGAGTTCTGAGGTCATTACTGGATCTATCAACAGGAGTCCA
AGCGAGCTCGATATCAAATTACGCCCCGCCCTGCCACTCATCGCAGTACTGTTGTAATTCATTAAGCATT
CTGCCGACATGGAAGCCATCACAAACGGCATGATGAACCTGAATCGCCAGCGGCATCAGCACCTTGTCGC
CTTGCGTATAATATTTGCCCATGGTGAAAACGGGGGCGAAGAAGTTGTCCATATTGGCCACGTTTAAATC
AAAACTGGTGAAACTCACCCAGGGATTGGCTGAGACGAAAAACATATTCTCAATAAACCCTTTAGGGAAA
TAGGCCAGGTTTTCACCGTAACACGCCACATCTTGCGAATATATGTGTAGAAACTGCCGGAAATCGTCGT
GGTATTCACTCCAGAGCGATGAAAACGTTTCAGTTTGCTCATGGAAAACGGTGTAACAAGGGTGAACACT
ATCCCATATCACCAGCTCACCGTCTTTCATTGCCATACGAAATTCCGGATGAGCATTCATCAGGCGGGCA
AGAATGTGAATAAAGGCCGGATAAAACTTGTGCTTATTTTTCTTTACGGTCTTTAAAAAGGCCGTAATAT
CCAGCTGAACGGTCTGGTTATAGGTACATTGAGCAACTGACTGAAATGCCTCAAAATGTTCTTTACGATG
CCATTGGGATATATCAACGGTGGTATATCCAGTGATTTTTTTCTCCATTTTAGCTTCCTTAGCTCCTGAA
AATCTCGATAACTCAAAAAATACGCCCGGTAGTGATCTTATTTCATTATGGTGAAAGTTGGAACCTCTTA
CGTGCCCGATCAACTCGAGTGCCACCTGACGTCTAAGAAACCATTATTATCATGACATTAACCTATAAAA
ATAGGCGTATCACGAGGCAGAATTTCAGATAAAAAAAATCCTTAGCTTTCGCTAAGGATGATTTCTGGAA
TTCGGTCTCACTTGGGAGATATGCAGGTGTTTACGGCTAGCTCAGTCCTAGGTATAGTGCTAGCTACTAG
AGAAAGAGGAGAAATACTAAATGCGTAAAGGCGAAGAACTGTTCACGGGCGTAGTTCCGATTCTGGTCGA
GCTGGACGGCGATGTGAACGGTCATAAGTTTAGCGTTCGCGGTGAAGGTGAGGGCGACGCGACCAACGGC
AAACTGACCCTGAAGTTCATCTGCACCACCGGTAAACTGCCGGTGCCTTGGCCGACCTTGGTGACGACGT
TGACGTATGGCGTGCAGTGTTTTGCGCGTTATCCGGACCACATGAAACAACACGATTTCTTCAAATCTGC
GATGCCGGAGGGTTACGTCCAGGAGCGTACCATTTCCTTCAAGGATGATGGCTACTACAAAACTCGCGCA
GAGGTTAAGTTTGAAGGTGACACGCTGGTCAATCGTATCGAATTGAAGGGTATCGACTTTAAAGAGGATG
GTAACATTCTGGGCCATAAACTGGAGTATAACTTCAACAGCCATAATGTTTACATTACGGCAGACAAGCA
AAAGAACGGCATCAAGGCCAATTTCAAGATTCGCCACAATGTTGAGGACGGTAGCGTCCAACTGGCCGAC
CATTACCAGCAGAACACCCCAATTGGTGACGGTCCGGTTTTGCTGCCGGATAATCACTATCTGAGCACCC
AAAGCGTGCTGAGCAAAGATCCGAACGAAAAACGTGATCACATGGTCCTGCTGGAATTTGTGACCGCTGC
GGGCATCACCCACGGTATGGACGAGCTGTATAAGTAATGAGCTTCAAATAAAACGAAAGGCTCAGTCGAA
AGACTGGGCCTTTCGTTTTATCTGTTGTTTGTCGGTGAACGCTCTCTACTAGAGTCACACTGGCTCACCT
TCGGGTGGGCCTTTCTGCGCACCTGCATATACCCCTGCAG
